>Addgene plasmid #187832 | GST-3C-FIP200-GFP | addgene full sequence | sequence record 374448 | Addgene NGS Result
AGATGCCCTGCGTAAGCGGGTGTGGGCGGACAATAAAGTCTTAAACTGAACAAAATAGATCTAAACTATG
ACAATAAAGTCTTAAACTAGACAGAATAGTTGTAAACTGAAATCAGTCCAGTTATGCTGTGAAAAAGCAT
ACTGGACTTTTGTTATGGCTAAAGCAAACTCTTCATTTTCTGAAGTGCAAATTGCCCGTCGTATTAAAGA
GGGGCGTGGCCAAGGGCATGTAAAGACTATATTCGCGGCGTTGTGACAATTTACCGAACAACTCCGCGGC
CGGGAAGCCGATCTCGGCTTGAACGAATTGTTAGGTGGCGGTACTTGGGTCGATATCAAAGTGCATCACT
TCTTCCCGTATGCCCAACTTTGTATAGAGAGCCACTGCGGGATCGTCACCGTAATCTGCTTGCACGTAGA
TCACATAAGCACCAAGCGCGTTGGCCTCATGCTTGAGGAGATTGATGAGCGCGGTGGCAATGCCCTGCCT
CCGGTGCTCGCCGGAGACTGCGAGATCATAGATATAGATCTCACTACGCGGCTGCTCAAACTTGGGCAGA
ACGTAAGCCGCGAGAGCGCCAACAACCGCTTCTTGGTCGAAGGCAGCAAGCGCGATGAATGTCTTACTAC
GGAGCAAGTTCCCGAGGTAATCGGAGTCCGGCTGATGTTGGGAGTAGGTGGCTACGTCTCCGAACTCACG
ACCGAAAAGATCAAGAGCAGCCCGCATGGATTTGACTTGGTCAGGGCCGAGCCTACATGTGCGAATGATG
CCCATACTTGAGCCACCTAACTTTGTTTTAGGGCGACTGCCCTGCTGCGTAACATCGTTGCTGCTGCGTA
ACATCGTTGCTGCTCCATAACATCAAACATCGACCCACGGCGTAACGCGCTTGCTGCTTGGATGCCCGAG
GCATAGACTGTACAAAAAAACAGTCATAACAAGCCATGAAAACCGCCACTGCGCCGTTACCACCGCTGCG
TTCGGTCAAGGTTCTGGACCAGTTGCGTGAGCGCATACGCTACTTGCATTACAGTTTACGAACCGAACAG
GCTTATGTCAACTGGGTTCGTGCCTTCATCCGTTTCCACGGTGTGCGTCACCCGGCAACCTTGGGAAGCA
GCGAAGTCGCCATAACTTCGTATAGCATACATTATACGAAGTTATCTGTAACTATAACGGTCCTAAGGTA
GCGAAGGTCTCAAACAGTTTAAACACTAGTATCGATTCGCGACCTACTCCGGAATATTAATAGATCATGG
AGATAATTAAAATGATAACCATCTCGCAAATAAATAAGTATTTTACTGTTTTCGTAACAGTTTTGTAATA
AAAAAACCTATAAATATTCCGGATTATTCATACCGTCCCACCATCGGGCGACGGATCCCGGTCCGAAACC
ATGTCCCCTATACTAGGTTATTGGAAAATTAAGGGCCTTGTGCAACCCACTCGACTTCTTTTGGAATATC
TTGAAGAAAAATATGAAGAGCATTTGTATGAGCGCGATGAAGGTGATAAATGGCGAAACAAAAAGTTTGA
ATTGGGTTTGGAGTTTCCCAATCTTCCTTATTATATTGATGGTGATGTTAAATTAACACAGTCTATGGCC
ATCATACGTTATATAGCTGACAAGCACAACATGTTGGGTGGTTGTCCAAAAGAGCGTGCAGAGATTTCAA
TGCTTGAAGGAGCGGTTTTGGATATTAGATACGGTGTTTCGAGAATTGCATATAGTAAAGACTTTGAAAC
TCTCAAAGTTGATTTTCTTAGCAAGCTACCTGAAATGCTGAAAATGTTCGAAGATCGTTTATGTCATAAA
ACATATTTAAATGGTGATCATGTAACCCATCCTGACTTCATGTTGTATGACGCTCTTGATGTTGTTTTAT
ACATGGACCCAATGTGCCTGGATGCGTTCCCAAAATTAGTTTGTTTTAAAAAACGTATTGAAGCTATCCC
ACAAATTGATAAGTACTTGAAATCCAGCAAGTATATAGCATGGCCTTTGCAGGGCTGGCAAGCCACGTTT
GGTGGTGGCGACCATCCTCCAAAATCGGATCTGGAAGTTCTGTTCCAGGGGCCCATGAAGCTCTACGTTT
TCTTGGTGAACACAGGCACTACTTTGACTTTCGATACTGAACTGACCGTCCAGACCGTGGCGGATTTGAA
GCACGCCATCCAGTCCAAGTACAAGATCGCTATCCAGCACCAGGTCCTGGTGGTCAACGGTGGTGAATGC
ATGGCCGCCGACAGGCGTGTGTGCACTTACTCCGCCGGTACTGACACCAACCCCATCTTCCTGTTCAACA
AGGAGATGATCCTGTGCGACAGACCCCCTGCTATCCCTAAGACTACCTTCTCCACTGAAAACGACATGGA
AATCAAGGTCGAAGAGTCACTGATGATGCCTGCTGTGTTCCACACTGTGGCTTCTAGGACTCAGCTGGCT
CTGGAAATGTACGAGGTCGCTAAGAAGCTGTGCAGCTTCTGCGAGGGTCTGGTCCACGACGAACACCTGC
AACACCAGGGATGGGCCGCCATCATGGCTAACCTGGAAGACTGCTCTAACTCCTACCAGAAGCTGCTGTT
CAAGTTCGAGTCTATCTACTCCAACTACCTGCAAAGCATCGAGGACATCAAGCTGAAGCTGACTCACCTG
GGCACTGCCGTCTCCGTGATGGCCAAGATCCCCCTGCTGGAATGCCTGACCAGACACAGCTACAGGGAAT
GCCTGGGTAGACTGGACTCTCTGCCAGAACACGAAGACTCCGAAAAGGCTGAAATGAAGCGTTCCACTGA
ACTGGTCCTGAGCCCAGACATGCCTCGTACCACTAACGAGTCACTGCTGACCAGCTTCCCCAAGTCTGTC
GAACACGTCAGCCCCGACACCGCTGACGCTGAGAGCGGAAAGGAGATCAGGGAAAGCTGCCAGAGCACCG
TGCACCAGCAGGACGAAACCACTATCGACACTAAGGACGGAGATCTGCCATTCTTCAACGTGTCCCTGCT
GGACTGGATCAACGTGCAGGACCGTCCAAACGACGTGGAATCACTGGTCCGTAAGTGCTTCGACAGCATG
TCCCGTCTGGACCCACGTATCATCAGGCCATTCATCGCTGAGTGCAGACAGACCATCGCTAAGCTGGACA
ACCAGAACATGAAGGCTATCAAGGGTCTGGAAGACAGACTGTACGCCCTGGACCAGATGATCGCCTCCTG
CGGTCGCCTGGTCAACGAACAGAAGGAGCTGGCTCAGGGTTTCCTGGCCAACCAGAAGCGTGCTGAAAAC
CTGAAGGACGCTAGCGTGCTGCCCGACCTGTGCCTGTCTCACGCTAACCAGCTGATGATCATGCTGCAAA
ACCACAGGAAGCTGCTGGACATCAAGCAGAAGTGCACCACCGCTAAGCAGGAACTGGCTAACAACCTGCA
CGTGCGTCTGAAGTGGTGCTGCTTCGTGATGCTGCACGCTGACCAGGACGGTGAAAAGCTGCAAGCTCTG
CTGAGACTGGTCATCGAACTGCTGGAGCGTGTGAAGATCGTGGAAGCCCTGAGCACCGTCCCTCAGATGT
ACTGCCTGGCCGTGGTGGAAGTCGTGCGCCGTAAGATGTTCATCAAGCACTACAGAGAGTGGGCTGGTGC
CCTGGTGAAGGACGGAAAGAGACTGTACGAGGCTGAAAAGTCAAAGCGTGAGTCCTTCGGCAAGCTGTTC
CGTAAGAGCTTCCTGCGTAACCGTCTGTTCAGAGGTCTGGACAGCTGGCCACCATCATTCTGCACCCAGA
AGCCAAGGAAGTTCGACTGCGAGCTGCCTGACATCTCACTGAAGGACCTGCAATTCCTGCAATCCTTCTG
CCCATCTGAGGTCCAGCCATTCCTGAGAGTCCCACTGCTGTGCGACTTCGAGCCACTGCACCAGCACGTG
CTGGCTCTGCACAACCTGGTGAAGGCTGCCCAGAGCCTGGACGAGATGTCCCAGACTATCACTGACCTGC
TGTCCGAGCAGAAGGCTTCCGTCAGCCAGACCTCACCCCAGTCCGCTTCCTCTCCACGTATGGAAAGCAC
TGCCGGCATCACTACTACTACTTCCCCAAGAACTCCTCCCCCACTGACTGTGCAGGACCCACTGTGCCCA
GCTGTGTGCCCACTGGAGGAGCTGTCCCCCGACTCTATCGACGCTCACACTTTCGACTTCGAGACTATCC
CACACCCTAACATCGAACAGACCATCCACCAGGTCTCCCTGGACCTGGACAGCCTGGCTGAATCTCCTGA
GTCCGACTTCATGAGCGCTGTGAACGAGTTCGTGATCGAAGAGAACCTGTCCTCACCTAACCCAATCTCT
GACCCACAGTCCCCCGAGATGATGGTCGAGAGCCTGTACTCAAGCGTCATCAACGCCATCGACTCCCGCC
GTATGCAGGACACTAACGTGTGCGGAAAGGAAGACTTCGGAGATCACACCAGCCTGAACGTGCAGCTGGA
GCGTTGCAGAGTGGTCGCTCAGGACTCCCACTTCAGCATCCAGACCATCAAGGAAGACCTGTGCCACTTC
CGCACTTTCGTGCAGAAGGAACAGTGCGACTTCTCCAACAGCCTGAAGTGCACCGCTGTCGAGATCCGTA
ACATCATCGAGAAGGTCAAGTGCTCCCTGGAGATCACTCTGAAGGAGAAGCACCAGAAGGAACTGCTGTC
CCTGAAGAACGAATACGAAGGAAAGCTGGACGGACTGATCAAGGAGACTGAAGAGAACGAAAACAAGATC
AAGAAGCTGAAGGGAGAACTGGTGTGCCTGGAGGAGGTGCTGCAAAACAAGGACAACGAGTTCGCTCTGG
TGAAGCACGAAAAGGAGGCTGTGATCTGCCTGCAAAACGAGAAGGACCAGAAGCTGCTGGAAATGGAGAA
CATCATGCACAGCCAGAACTGCGAGATCAAGGAACTGAAGCAGTCCCGCGAAATCGTCCTGGAGGACCTG
AAGAAGCTGCACGTGGAAAACGACGAAAAGCTGCAACTGCTGAGAGCTGAACTGCAAAGCCTGGAGCAGA
GCCACCTGAAGGAGCTGGAGGACACTCTGCAAGTGCGTCACATCCAGGAGTTCGAGAAGGTCATGACCGA
CCACAGGGTCAGCCTGGAGGAACTGAAGAAGGAGAACCAGCAGATCATCAACCAGATCCAGGAAAGCCAC
GCTGAAATCATCCAGGAAAAGGAGAAGCAGCTGCAAGAGCTGAAGCTGAAGGTGTCCGACCTGAGCGACA
CCAGGTGCAAGCTGGAAGTGGAACTGGCCCTGAAGGAAGCTGAGACTGACGAAATCAAGATCCTGCTGGA
AGAGTCCCGCGCCCAGCAGAAGGAAACCCTGAAGTCCCTGCTGGAACAGGAGACTGAAAACCTGAGGACT
GAAATCTCAAAGCTGAACCAGAAGATCCAGGACAACAACGAGAACTACCAGGTCGGTCTGGCCGAACTGA
GAACCCTGATGACTATCGAGAAGGACCAGTGCATCTCAGAGCTGATCAGCCGTCACGAAGAGGAATCCAA
CATCCTGAAGGCTGAGCTGAACAAGGTGACCTCCCTGCACAACCAGGCTTTCGAGATCGAAAAGAACCTG
AAGGAACAGATCATCGAGCTGCAATCCAAGCTGGACTCTGAACTGTCCGCTCTGGAACGTCAGAAGGACG
AGAAGATCACCCAGCAGGAGGAAAAGTACGAAGCCATCATCCAGAACCTGGAGAAGGACAGGCAGAAGCT
GGTGTCTAGCCAGGAGCAGGACAGAGAACAGCTGATCCAGAAGCTGAACTGCGAGAAGGACGAAGCCATC
CAGACTGCTCTGAAGGAGTTCAAGCTGGAAAGAGAAGTCGTCGAAAAGGAGCTGCTGGAAAAGGTCAAGC
ACCTGGAAAACCAGATCGCCAAGTCACCTGCCATCGACTCTACCAGAGGAGACAGCTCTTCCCTGGTCGC
TGAGCTGCAAGAGAAGCTGCAAGAGGAAAAGGCCAAGTTCCTGGAACAGCTGGAAGAACAGGAAAAGAGA
AAGAACGAGGAAATGCAGAACGTGCGCACTAGCCTGATCGCCGAACAGCAGACTAACTTCAACACTGTGC
TGACCCGTGAAAAGATGAGGAAGGAGAACATCATCAACGACCTGTCCGACAAGCTGAAGTCCACCATGCA
GCAGCAGGAAAGAGACAAGGACCTGATCGAATCTCTGTCCGAGGACCGTGCCAGACTGCTGGAAGAGAAG
AAGAAGCTGGAAGAGGAAGTGTCTAAGCTGAGATCCTCCTCCTTCGTCCCATCCCCTTACGTCGCCACTG
CTCCCGAACTGTACGGTGCCTGCGCTCCAGAACTGCCTGGCGAGAGCGACAGGAGCGCCGTCGAAACCGC
CGACGAGGGACGCGTGGACTCCGCTATGGAGACTTCAATGATGTCCGTGCAGGAGAACATCCACATGCTG
TCCGAGGAAAAGCAGCGTATCATGCTGCTGGAAAGGACCCTGCAACTGAAGGAAGAGGAGAACAAGAGGC
TGAACCAGAGACTGATGAGCCAGTCCATGTCAAGCGTGTCCAGCCGCCACTCCGAAAAGATCGCCATCAG
GGACTTCCAGGTCGGAGACCTGGTGCTGATCATCCTGGACGAACGCCACGACAACTACGTCCTGTTCACT
GTCAGCCCCACTCTGTACTTCCTGCACTCCGAGAGCCTGCCAGCTCTGGACCTGAAGCCTGGTGAAGGAG
CTAGCGGCGCCAGCCGTAGACCTTGGGTGCTGGGCAAGGTCATGGAGAAGGAATACTGCCAGGCTAAGAA
GGCTCAGAACAGATTCAAGGTCCCCCTGGGCACTAAATTCTACAGAGTCAAGGCGGTGTCGTGGAACAAA
AAGGTCAGCAGCGGCCCGAGCGGCAGCAGCAGCGTGAGCAAGGGCGAGGAGCTGTTCACCGGGGTGGTGC
CCATCCTGGTCGAGCTGGACGGCGACGTAAACGGCCACAAGTTCAGCGTGTCCGGCGAGGGCGAGGGCGA
TGCCACCTACGGCAAGCTGACCCTGAAGTTCATCTGCACCACCGGCAAGCTGCCCGTGCCCTGGCCCACC
CTCGTGACCACCCTGACCTACGGCGTGCAGTGCTTCAGCCGCTACCCCGACCACATGAAGCAGCACGACT
TCTTCAAGTCCGCCATGCCCGAAGGCTACGTCCAGGAGCGCACCATCTTCTTCAAGGACGACGGCAACTA
CAAGACCCGCGCCGAGGTGAAGTTCGAGGGCGACACCCTGGTGAACCGCATCGAGCTGAAGGGCATCGAC
TTCAAGGAGGACGGCAACATCCTGGGGCACAAGCTGGAGTACAACTACAACAGCCACAACGTCTATATCA
TGGCCGACAAGCAGAAGAACGGCATCAAGGTGAACTTCAAGATCCGCCACAACATCGAGGACGGCAGCGT
GCAGCTCGCCGACCACTACCAGCAGAACACCCCCATCGGCGACGGCCCCGTGCTGCTGCCCGACAACCAC
TACCTGAGCACCCAGTCCAAGCTGAGCAAAGACCCCAACGAGAAGCGCGATCACATGGTCCTGCTGGAGT
TCGTGACCGCCGCCGGGATCACTCTCGGCATGGACGAGCTGTACAAGTAACGCCATTAACCTGATGTTCT
GGGGAATATAAGCTTGCGGCCGCACTCGAGCACCACCACCACCACCACTGACATGCGGTACCAAGCTTGT
CGAGAAGTACTAGAGGATCATAATCAGCCATACCACATTTGTAGAGGTTTTACTTGCTTTAAAAAACCTC
CCACACCTCCCCCTGAACCTGAAACATAAAATGAATGCAATTGTTGTTGTTAACTTGTTTATTGCAGCTT
ATAATGGTTACAAATAAAGCAATAGCATCACAAATTTCACAAATAAAGCATTTTTTTCACTGCATTCTAG
TTGTGGTTTGTCCAAACTCATCAATGTATCTTATCATGTCTGGATCTGATCACTGCTTGAGCCTAGAAGA
TCCGGCTGCTAACAAAGCCCGAAAGGAAGCTGAGTTGGCTGCTGCCACCGCTGAGCAATAACTATCATAA
CCCCTAGGGTATACCCATCTAATTGGGGCTTGAGACCAACCAGATAAGTGAAATCTAGTTCCAAACTATT
TTGTCATTTTTAATTTTCGTATTAGCTTACGACGCTACACCCAGTTCCCATCTATTTTGTCACTCTTCCC
TAAATAATCCTTAAAAACTCCATTTCCACCCCTCCCAGTTCCCAACTATTTTGTCCGCCCACAACCGGTT
GACTTGGGTCAACTGTCAGACCAAGTTTACTCATATATACTTTAGATTGATTTAAAACTTCATTTTTAAT
TTAAAAGGATCTAGGTGAAGATCCTTTTTGATAATCTCATGACCAAAATCCCTTAACGTGAGTTTTCGTT
CCACTGAGCGTCAGACCCCGTAGAAAAGATCAAAGGATCTTCTTGAGATCCTTTTTTTCTGCGCGTAATC
TGCTGCTTGCAAACAAAAAAACCACCGCTACCAGCGGTGGTTTGTTTGCCGGATCAAGAGCTACCAACTC
TTTTTCCGAAGGTAACTGGCTTCAGCAGAGCGCAGATACCAAATACTGTTCTTCTAGTGTAGCCGTAGTT
AGGCCACCACTTCAAGAACTCTGTAGCACCGCCTACATACCTCGCTCTGCTAATCCTGTTACCAGTGGCT
GCTGCCAGTGGCGATAAGTCGTGTCTTACCGGGTTGGACTCAAGACGATAGTTACCGGATAAGGCGCAGC
GGTCGGGCTGAACGGGGGGTTCGTGCACACAGCCCAGCTTGGAGCGAACGACCTACACCGAACTGAGATA
CCTACAGCGTGAGCTATGAGAAAGCGCCACGCTTCCCGAAGGGAGAAAGGCGGACAGGTATCCGGTAAGC
GGCAGGGTCGGAACAGGAGAGCGCACGAGGGAGCTTCCAGGGGGAAACGCCTGGTATCTTTATAGTCCTG
TCGGGTTTCGCCACCTCTGACTTGAGCGTCGATTTTTGTGATGCTCGTCAGGGGGGCGGAGCCTATGGAA
AAACGCCAGCAACGCGGCCTTTTTACGGTTCCTGGCCTTTTGCTGGCCTTTTGCTCACATGTTCTTTCCT
GCGTTATCCCCTGATTGACTTGGGTCGCTCTTCCTGTGGATGCGC
Features (pLannotate 1.2.2; 15 found; start..end, strand, type, name):
     21..244     -  mobile_element Tn7R: mini-Tn7 element (right end of the Tn7 transposon) Tn7
    311..844     -  CDS            GmR: gentamycin acetyltransferase; aacC1; confers resistance to gentamycin
   1033..1061    -  promoter       Pc promoter: intI1 (promoter lies within the coding sequence); class 1 integron promoter
   1132..1165    +  protein_bind   loxP: Cre-mediated recombination occurs in the 8-bp core sequence (GCATACAT). Cre recombinase
   1254..1345    +  promoter       polyhedrin promoter: polh from Autographa californica; promoter for the baculovirus polyhedrin gene
   1401..2054    +  CDS            GST26_SCHJA: Experimental evidence at protein level: Swiss-Prot protein existence level 1. GST isoenzymes appear to play a central role in the parasite detoxification system. Other functions are also suspected including a role in increasing the solubility of haematin in the parasite gut. From Schistosoma japonicum (Blood fluke).
   2085..6866    +  CDS            RB1CC1: RBCC1_HUMAN - Also known as KIAA0203, RBICC. Experimental evidence at protein level: Swiss-Prot protein existence level 1. Involved in autophagy (PubMed:21775823). Regulates early events but also late events of autophagosome formation through direct interaction with Atg16L1 (PubMed:23392225). Required for the formation of the autophagosome-like double-membrane structure that surrounds the Salmonella-containing vacuole (SCV) during S.typhimurium infection and subsequent xenophagy (By similarity). Involved in repair of DNA damage caused by ionizing radiation, which subsequently improves cell sur
   6894..7610    +  CDS            mEGFP: enhanced GFP with monomerizing A206K mutation (Zacharias et al., 2002) mammalian codon-optimized
   7609..7641    +  CDS            ccdB (fragment): CcdB, a bacterial toxin that poisons DNA gyrase; ccdB; Plasmids containing the ccdB gene cannot be propagated in standard E. coli strains.
   7661..7678    +  CDS            9xHis (fragment): 9xHis affinity tag
   7716..7799    +  CDS            large T antigen (fragment): large T antigen from SV40 (simian virus 40)
   7822..7956    +  polyA_signal   SV40 poly(A) signal: SV40 polyadenylation signal
   7985..8034    +  CDS            SET1 (fragment): solubility-enhancement tag derived from T7 phage gene 10B
   8088..8253    -  mobile_element Tn7L: mini-Tn7 element (left end of the Tn7 transposon) Tn7
   8443..9031    +  rep_origin     ori: high-copy-number ColE1/pMB1/pBR322/pUC origin of replication
