[The description below was written by a language model from this plasmid's Addgene catalogue record and pLannotate feature annotations shown in this document.]
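Description:
GST-3C-FIP200-GFP is a 9,145 bp baculovirus transfer (donor) plasmid built on the pGB-02-03 backbone, designed for producing recombinant human FIP200 (RB1CC1, also called ATG17) in insect cells. It is propagated in E. coli through a high-copy ColE1/pUC-type origin and selected with gentamicin, with the gentamicin acetyltransferase gene driven by the class 1 integron Pc promoter. The resistance gene and the expression cassette lie between the Tn7R and Tn7L mini-Tn7 ends, an arrangement that allows Tn7-mediated transposition of this whole segment into a bacmid to generate recombinant baculovirus. A single loxP site sits upstream of the cassette. In multigene baculovirus systems such a site serves for Cre-mediated plasmid fusion, although the record does not say how it is used here.

Expression is driven by the very late polyhedrin promoter of Autographa californica nucleopolyhedrovirus and terminated by an SV40 polyadenylation signal. The open reading frame encodes Schistosoma japonicum glutathione S-transferase at the N-terminus, followed by FIP200 and then monomeric EGFP (A206K) at the C-terminus. The "3C" in the name implies a 3C protease cleavage site in the short linker between GST and FIP200, which would allow removal of the affinity tag after glutathione capture, but this site is not annotated separately. Small annotated fragments downstream of mEGFP (ccdB, His tag, SV40 large T antigen, SET1) are probably backbone remnants or chance matches rather than functional parts.

The stated purpose is expression and purification of the fluorescent fusion protein. The associated work concerns in vitro reconstitution of ubiquitin condensate formation and autophagy initiation.
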