Addgene plasmid #187832: GST-3C-FIP200-GFP
Purpose: Plasmid for the expression and purification of GST-3C-FIP200-GFP. Internal reference: SMC1445
Depositing lab: Sascha Martens. Publication: Reconstitution defines the roles of p62, NBR1 and TAX1BP1 in ubiquitin condensate formation and autophagy initiation. Turco E, Savova A, Gere F, Ferrari L, Romanov J, Schuschnig M, Martens S. Nat Commun. 2021 Sep 1;12(1):5212. doi: 10.1038/s41467-021-25572-w. PubMed 34471133.
Backbone
  Vector backbone: pGB-02-03
  Backbone manufacturer: Protech Facilities VBCF, Vienna, Austria
  Backbone size w/o insert (bp): 2935
  Total vector size (bp): 9145
  Vector type: Bacterial Expression, Insect Expression
Growth in bacteria
  Bacterial resistance: Gentamicin, 10 μg/mL
  Growth temperature: 37°C
  Growth strain: DH5alpha
  Copy number: Unknown
Gene/Insert
  Gene/Insert name: FIP200 (alt name: ATG17)
  Species: H. sapiens (human)
  Insert size (bp): 6210
  Entrez Gene: RB1CC1 (a.k.a. ATG17, CC1, FIP200, PPP1R131)
  Tag / fusion protein: GST (N terminal on insert); mGFP (C terminal on insert)
  Cloning method: Unknown
  Sequencing primers: 5′ acggatcCcggtccgaaaccatgtcccctatactaggt; 3′ TCCCCAGAACATCAGGTTAATGGCGttacttg
Terms and licenses: Academic/Nonprofit Terms; Industry Terms: Not Available to Industry
How to cite: GST-3C-FIP200-GFP was a gift from Sascha Martens (Addgene plasmid # 187832 ; http://n2t.net/addgene:187832 ; RRID:Addgene_187832)
